>Addgene plasmid #227254 | qTAG-C-mStayGold-Blast | addgene full sequence | sequence record 451983 | Addgene NGS Result
TCGCGCGTTTCGGTGATGACGGTGAAAACCTCTGACACATGCAGCTCCCGGAGACGGTCACAGCTTGTCT
GTAAGCGGATGCCGGGAGCAGACAAGCCCGTCAGGGCGCGTCAGCGGGTGTTGGCGGGTGTCGGGGCTGG
CTTAACTATGCGGCATCAGAGCAGATTGTACTGAGAGTGCACCATATGCGGTGTGAAATACCGCACAGAT
GCGTAAGGAGAAAATACCGCATCAGGCGCCATTCGCCATTCAGGCTGCGCAACTGTTGGGAAGGGCGATC
GGTGCGGGCCTCTTCGCTATTACGCCAGCTGGCGAAAGGGGGATGTGCTGCAAGGCGATTAAGTTGGGTA
ACGCCAGGGTTTTCCCAGTCACGACGTTGTAAAACGACGGCCAGTGAATTCGGAGGAAGCGGAGGATCTG
GCGGTACCGGAGGTGGCGGAAGCATGGTGTCTACAGGCGAGGAACTGTTTACCGGCGTGGTGCCCTTCAA
GTTCCAGCTGAAGGGCACCATCAACGGCAAGAGCTTCACCGTGGAAGGCGAGGGCGAGGGCAATAGCCAC
GAGGGCAGCCACAAAGGCAAGTATGTGTGCACCAGCGGCAAACTGCCAATGTCTTGGGCCGCCCTGGGAA
CTAGCTTCGGCTATGGCATGAAATACTATACCAAGTACCCCAGCGGCCTGAAAAACTGGTTCCACGAGGT
GATGCCTGAGGGCTTCACCTACGACAGACACATCCAGTACAAGGGCGACGGCAGCATCCACGCCAAGCAC
CAGCACTTCATGAAGAACGGCACCTACCACAACATCGTGGAGTTCACCGGCCAGGACTTCAAGGAGAACA
GCCCCGTGCTGACCGGCGACATGGACGTGAGCCTGCCCAACGAGGTGCAGCACATCCCCATTGATGACGG
CGTGGAGTGCACAGTGACCCTGCAGTACCCTCTGCTGAGCGACGAAAGCAAGTGCGTGGAAGCCTATCAG
AACACCATCATCAAGCCCCTGCACAATCAGCCAGCCCCCGATGTGCCATTTCACTGGATCAGAAAGCAGT
ACACCCAGAGCAAGGACGACACCGAGGAGAGAGACCACATCATCCAGAGCGAGACCCTGGAGGCCCACCT
GGGAGGTGGCGGTTCCGGCAAGCCCATCCCCAACCCCCTGCTGGGCCTGGACAGCACCGGAGGTGGCGGA
TCAACGCGTTACCGTTCGTATAGCATACATTATACGAAGTTATCTGGATCCGGAGCTACTAACTTCAGCC
TGCTGAAGCAGGCCGGAGACGTGGAGGAGAACCCTGGACCTTCTAGAATGGCCAAGCCTTTGTCTCAAGA
AGAATCCACCCTCATTGAAAGAGCAACGGCTACAATCAACAGCATCCCCATCTCTGAAGACTACAGCGTC
GCCAGCGCAGCTCTCTCTAGCGACGGCCGCATCTTCACTGGTGTCAATGTATATCATTTTACTGGGGGAC
CTTGTGCAGAACTCGTGGTGCTGGGCACTGCTGCTGCTGCGGCAGCTGGCAACCTGACTTGTATCGTCGC
GATCGGAAATGAGAACAGGGGCATCTTGAGCCCCTGCGGACGGTGCCGACAGGTGCTTCTCGATCTGCAT
CCTGGGATCAAAGCCATAGTGAAGGACAGTGATGGACAGCCGACGGCAGTTGGGATTCGTGAATTGCTGC
CCTCTGGTTATGTGTGGGAGGGCCCCGGGATAACTTCGTATAGCATACATTATACGAACGGTAGCCTCGA
GACCGGTAAGAGCAAGTGAAAGCTTGGCGTAATCATGGTCATAGCTGTTTCCTGTGTGAAATTGTTATCC
GCTCACAATTCCACACAACATACGAGCCGGAAGCATAAAGTGTAAAGCCTGGGGTGCCTAATGAGTGAGC
TAACTCACATTAATTGCGTTGCGCTCACTGCCCGCTTTCCAGTCGGGAAACCTGTCGTGCCAGCTGCATT
AATGAATCGGCCAACGCGCGGGGAGAGGCGGTTTGCGTATTGGGCGCTCTTCCGCTTCCTCGCTCACTGA
CTCGCTGCGCTCGGTCGTTCGGCTGCGGCGAGCGGTATCAGCTCACTCAAAGGCGGTAATACGGTTATCC
ACAGAATCAGGGGATAACGCAGGAAAGAACATGTGAGCAAAAGGCCAGCAAAAGGCCAGGAACCGTAAAA
AGGCCGCGTTGCTGGCGTTTTTCCATAGGCTCCGCCCCCCTGACGAGCATCACAAAAATCGACGCTCAAG
TCAGAGGTGGCGAAACCCGACAGGACTATAAAGATACCAGGCGTTTCCCCCTGGAAGCTCCCTCGTGCGC
TCTCCTGTTCCGACCCTGCCGCTTACCGGATACCTGTCCGCCTTTCTCCCTTCGGGAAGCGTGGCGCTTT
CTCATAGCTCACGCTGTAGGTATCTCAGTTCGGTGTAGGTCGTTCGCTCCAAGCTGGGCTGTGTGCACGA
ACCCCCCGTTCAGCCCGACCGCTGCGCCTTATCCGGTAACTATCGTCTTGAGTCCAACCCGGTAAGACAC
GACTTATCGCCACTGGCAGCAGCCACTGGTAACAGGATTAGCAGAGCGAGGTATGTAGGCGGTGCTACAG
AGTTCTTGAAGTGGTGGCCTAACTACGGCTACACTAGAAGAACAGTATTTGGTATCTGCGCTCTGCTGAA
GCCAGTTACCTTCGGAAAAAGAGTTGGTAGCTCTTGATCCGGCAAACAAACCACCGCTGGTAGCGGTGGT
TTTTTTGTTTGCAAGCAGCAGATTACGCGCAGAAAAAAAGGATCTCAAGAAGATCCTTTGATCTTTTCTA
CGGGGTCTGACGCTCAGTGGAACGAAAACTCACGTTAAGGGATTTTGGTCATGAGATTATCAAAAAGGAT
CTTCACCTAGATCCTTTTAAATTAAAAATGAAGTTTTAAATCAATCTAAAGTATATATGAGTAAACTTGG
TCTGACAGTTACCAATGCTTAATCAGTGAGGCACCTATCTCAGCGATCTGTCTATTTCGTTCATCCATAG
TTGCCTGACTCCCCGTCGTGTAGATAACTACGATACGGGAGGGCTTACCATCTGGCCCCAGTGCTGCAAT
GATACCGCGAGACCCACGCTCACCGGCTCCAGATTTATCAGCAATAAACCAGCCAGCCGGAAGGGCCGAG
CGCAGAAGTGGTCCTGCAACTTTATCCGCCTCCATCCAGTCTATTAATTGTTGCCGGGAAGCTAGAGTAA
GTAGTTCGCCAGTTAATAGTTTGCGCAACGTTGTTGCCATTGCTACAGGCATCGTGGTGTCACGCTCGTC
GTTTGGTATGGCTTCATTCAGCTCCGGTTCCCAACGATCAAGGCGAGTTACATGATCCCCCATGTTGTGC
AAAAAAGCGGTTAGCTCCTTCGGTCCTCCGATCGTTGTCAGAAGTAAGTTGGCCGCAGTGTTATCACTCA
TGGTTATGGCAGCACTGCATAATTCTCTTACTGTCATGCCATCCGTAAGATGCTTTTCTGTGACTGGTGA
GTACTCAACCAAGTCATTCTGAGAATAGTGTATGCGGCGACCGAGTTGCTCTTGCCCGGCGTCAATACGG
GATAATACCGCGCCACATAGCAGAACTTTAAAAGTGCTCATCATTGGAAAACGTTCTTCGGGGCGAAAAC
TCTCAAGGATCTTACCGCTGTTGAGATCCAGTTCGATGTAACCCACTCGTGCACCCAACTGATCTTCAGC
ATCTTTTACTTTCACCAGCGTTTCTGGGTGAGCAAAAACAGGAAGGCAAAATGCCGCAAAAAAGGGAATA
AGGGCGACACGGAAATGTTGAATACTCATACTCTTCCTTTTTCAATATTATTGAAGCATTTATCAGGGTT
ATTGTCTCATGAGCGGATACATATTTGAATGTATTTAGAAAAATAAACAAATAGGGGTTCCGCGCACATT
TCCCCGAAAAGTGCCACCTGACGTCTAAGAAACCATTATTATCATGACATTAACCTATAAAAATAGGCGT
ATCACGAGGCCCTTTCGTC
Features (pLannotate 1.2.2; 13 found; start..end, strand, type, name):
    137..236     +  misc_feature   bom (fragment): basis of mobility region from pBR322
    242..399     -  CDS            lacZα (fragment): LacZα fragment of β-galactosidase; lacZ fragment
   1200..1233    +  protein_bind   lox71: Left element (LE) mutant of loxP (Araki et al., 2010). Cre-mediated recombination occurs in the 8-bp core sequence (GCATACAT). Cre recombinase
   1308..1703    +  CDS            BSD: blasticidin S deaminase; Aspergillus terreus BSD; confers resistance to blasticidin
   1710..1743    +  protein_bind   lox66: Right element (RE) mutant of loxP (Araki et al., 2010). Cre-mediated recombination occurs in the 8-bp core sequence (GCATACAT). Cre recombinase
   1812..1828    -  protein_bind   lac operator: The lac repressor binds to the lac operator to inhibit transcription in E. coli. This inhibition can be relieved by adding lactose or isopropyl-β-D-thiogalactopyranoside (IPTG). lac repressor encoded by lacI
   1836..1866    -  promoter       lac promoter: promoter for the E. coli lac operon
   1881..1902    -  protein_bind   CAP binding site: CAP binding activates transcription in the presence of cAMP. E. coli catabolite activator protein
   1915..2007    -  CDS            lacI (fragment): lac repressor; lacI; The lac repressor binds to the lac operator to inhibit transcription in E. coli. This inhibition can be relieved by adding lactose or isopropyl-β-D-thiogalactopyranoside (IPTG).
   2190..2778    -  rep_origin     ori: high-copy-number ColE1/pMB1/pBR322/pUC origin of replication
   2949..3809    -  CDS            AmpR: β-lactamase; bla; confers resistance to ampicillin, carbenicillin, and related antibiotics
   3810..3914    -  promoter       AmpR promoter: bla
   4009..35      +  CDS            rop (fragment) (across the origin): Rop protein, which maintains plasmids at low copy number; rop
