[The description below was written by a language model from this plasmid's Addgene catalogue record and pLannotate feature annotations shown in this document.]
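Description:
qTAG-C-mStayGold-Blast is an empty donor (homology-directed repair template) plasmid from the qTAG scaffold series for CRISPR-based endogenous tagging in mammalian cells. It is built on pUC19 and the sequenced record is about 4.0 kb. In E. coli it is maintained at high copy through the ColE1/pUC origin and selected with ampicillin via the β-lactamase gene and its own promoter. Remnants of the pUC19 lac region (lac promoter, operator, CAP site, and lacZα and lacI fragments), along with short bom and rop fragments, are backbone leftovers with no stated role in the tagging function.

The payload is a promoterless C-terminal tagging cassette described as mStayGold-2A-Blast: the monomeric green fluorescent protein mStayGold, followed by a 2A self-cleaving peptide and the blasticidin S deaminase gene (BSD). No gene insert is present. The user adds homology arms flanking the cassette so that, after a Cas9-induced cut near the stop codon of a target gene, the cassette integrates in frame at the C-terminus. Expression of the fusion protein and the resistance marker should then depend on the endogenous promoter, with the 2A element separating BSD from the tagged protein, so blasticidin enriches for correctly integrated cells. The automated feature table annotates BSD flanked by lox71 and lox66 sites, an arrangement that should allow Cre-mediated removal of the selection marker after enrichment. It does not annotate mStayGold or the 2A sequence, which presumably lie in the unannotated stretch upstream of lox71. The record does not give the positions or the cloning sites for homology arm insertion.
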