Addgene plasmid #227254: qTAG-C-mStayGold-Blast
Purpose: (Empty Backbone) Empty C-terminus donor cassette. Integrate homology arms to target the C-terminus insertion of a mStayGold-2A-Blast cassette
Depositing lab: Laurence Pelletier. Publication: qTAG: an adaptable plasmid scaffold for CRISPR-based endogenous tagging. Philip R, Sharma A, Matellan L, Erpf AC, Hsu WH, Tkach JM, Wyatt HDM, Pelletier L. EMBO J. 2024 Dec 12. doi: 10.1038/s44318-024-00337-5. PubMed 39668248.
Backbone
  Vector backbone: pUC19
  Backbone manufacturer: Invitrogen
  Backbone size (bp): 2686
  Vector type: Mammalian Expression, CRISPR ; Donor Cassette
  Selectable markers: Blasticidin
Growth in bacteria
  Bacterial resistance: Ampicillin, 100 μg/mL
  Growth temperature: 37°C
  Growth strain: DH5alpha
  Copy number: High Copy
Gene/Insert
  Gene/Insert name: None
Terms and licenses: Academic/Nonprofit Terms; Industry Terms: Not Available to Industry
How to cite: qTAG-C-mStayGold-Blast was a gift from Laurence Pelletier (Addgene plasmid # 227254 ; http://n2t.net/addgene:227254 ; RRID:Addgene_227254)
